>Addgene plasmid #146514 | pCIneo-lambdaN-HA-HsTNRC6C-DUF-MID2-RRM_H | depositor full sequence | sequence record 288960 | Full Sequence
TCAATATTGGCCATTAGCCATATTATTCATTGGTTATATAGCATAAATCAATATTGGCTATTGGCCATTG
CATACGTTGTATCTATATCATAATATGTACATTTATATTGGCTCATGTCCAATATGACCGCCATGTTGGC
ATTGATTATTGACTAGTTATTAATAGTAATCAATTACGGGGTCATTAGTTCATAGCCCATATATGGAGTT
CCGCGTTACATAACTTACGGTAAATGGCCCGCCTGGCTGACCGCCCAACGACCCCCGCCCATTGACGTCA
ATAATGACGTATGTTCCCATAGTAACGCCAATAGGGACTTTCCATTGACGTCAATGGGTGGAGTATTTAC
GGTAAACTGCCCACTTGGCAGTACATCAAGTGTATCATATGCCAAGTCCGCCCCCTATTGACGTCAATGA
CGGTAAATGGCCCGCCTGGCATTATGCCCAGTACATGACCTTACGGGACTTTCCTACTTGGCAGTACATC
TACGTATTAGTCATCGCTATTACCATGGTGATGCGGTTTTGGCAGTACACCAATGGGCGTGGATAGCGGT
TTGACTCACGGGGATTTCCAAGTCTCCACCCCATTGACGTCAATGGGAGTTTGTTTTGGCACCAAAATCA
ACGGGACTTTCCAAAATGTCGTAACAACTGCGATCGCCCGCCCCGTTGACGCAAATGGGCGGTAGGCGTG
TACGGTGGGAGGTCTATATAAGCAGAGCTCGTTTAGTGAACCGTCAGATCACTAGAAGCTTTATTGCGGT
AGTTTATCACAGTTAAATTGCTAACGCAGTCAGTGCTTCTGACACAACAGTCTCGAACTTAAGCTGCAGT
GACTCTCTTAAGGTAGCCTTGCAGAAGTTGGTCGTGAGGCACTGGGCAGGTAAGTATCAAGGTTACAAGA
CAGGTTTAAGGAGACCAATAGAAACTGGGCTTGTCGAGACAGAGAAGACTCTTGCGTTTCTGATAGGCAC
CTATTGGTCTTACTGACATCCACTTTGCCTTTCTCTCCACAGGTGTCCACTCCCAGTTCAATTACAGCTC
TTAAGGCTAGAGTACTTAATACGACTCACTATAGGCTAGCCACCATGGACGCACAAACACGACGACGTGA
GCGTCGCGCTGAGAAACAAGCTCAATGGAAAGCTGCAAACCCACCGCTCGAGATGGCCTACCCATATGAT
GTTCCAGATTACGCTTCACTCGACTCTAGCATCAACTGGCCCCCAGAATTCCATCCGGGAGTTCCATGGA
AAGGACTGCAGAATATTGACCCTGAGAATGACCCTGACGTCACTCCTGGCAGTGTCCCCACTGGGCCTAC
CATCAACACCACCATCCAGGATGTCAACCGCTACCTCCTCAAGAGTGGAGGTAAACTGTCAGACATCAAA
TCGACGTGGTCCTCTGGCCCTACCTCCCACACGCAAGCCTCTCTGTCTCATGAACTATGGAAGGTGCCCA
GAAACAGTACTGCACCCACGAGGCCACCTCCAGGGTTAACCAATCCCAAGCCCTCCTCCACCTGGGGTGC
CAGCCCCCTCGGCTGGACCAGCTCCTACTCCTCGGGTTCTGCCTGGAGCACCGACACCTCAGGAAGAACC
AGCAGCTGGCTCGTTCTTCGAAACCTCACTCCCCAGATTGATGGTTCTACACTGCGGACATTGTGTTTGC
AACATGGGCCTCTTATCACATTCCACCTGAATCTGACTCAAGGCAATGCTGTGGTCCGGTACAGCTCCAA
GGAGGAGGCTGCCAAGGCCCAGAAGTCTCTGCACATGTGCGTCCTGGGAAACACTACCATCCTGGCCGAG
TTCGCTGGTGAAGAAGAAGTGAATCGCTTCTTAGCCCAAGGCCAGGCGCTGCCATAGGCGGCCGCTTCCC
TTTAGTGAGGGTTAATGCTTCGAGCAGACATGATAAGATACATTGATGAGTTTGGACAAACCACAACTAG
AATGCAGTGAAAAAAATGCTTTATTTGTGAAATTTGTGATGCTATTGCTTTATTTGTAACCATTATAAGC
TGCAATAAACAAGTTAACAACAACAATTGCATTCATTTTATGTTTCAGGTTCAGGGGGAGATGTGGGAGG
TTTTTTAAAGCAAGTAAAACCTCTACAAATGTGGTAAAATCCGATAAGGATCGATCCGGGCTGGCGTAAT
AGCGAAGAGGCCCGCACCGATCGCCCTTCCCAACAGTTGCGCAGCCTGAATGGCGAATGG
[124 nt withheld, positions 2231-2354]
C
[91 nt withheld, positions 2356-2446]
A
[49 nt withheld, positions 2448-2496]
CCTTTGACGTTGGAGTCCACGTTCTTT
[37 nt withheld, positions 2524-2560]
ACCCTATCTCGGTCTATTCTTTTGATTTATAAGGGATTTTGCCGATTTCGGCCTATTGGTTAAAAAATGA
GCTGATTTAACAAAAATTTAACGCGAATTTTAACAAAATATTAACGCTTACAATTTCCTGATGCGGTATT
TTCTCCTTACGCATCTGTGCGGTATTTCACACCGCATACGCGGATCTGCGCAGCACCATGGCCTGAAATA
ACCTCTGAAAGAGGAACTTGGTTAGGTACCTTCTGAGGCGGAAAGAACCAGCTGTGGAATGTGTGTCAGT
TAGGGTGTGGAAAGTCCCCAGGCTCCCCAGCAGGCAGAAGTATGCAAAGCATGCATCTCAATTAGTCAGC
AACCAGGTGTGGAAAGTCCCCAGGCTCCCCAGCAGGCAGAAGTATGCAAAGCATGCATCTCAATTAGTCA
GCAACCATAGTCCCGCCCCTAACTCCGCCCATCCCGCCCCTAACTCCGCCCAGTTCCGCCCATTCTCCGC
CCCATGGCTGACTAATTTTTTTTATTTATGCAGAGGCCGAGGCCGCCTCGGCCTCTGAGCTATTCCAGAA
GTAGTGAGGAGGCTTTTTTGGAGGCCTAGGCTTTTGCAAAAAGCTTGATTCTTCTGACACAACAGTCTCG
AACTTAAGGCTAGAGCCACCATGATTGAACAAGATGGATTGCACGCAGGTTCTCCGGCCGCTTGGGTGGA
GAGGCTATTCGGCTATGACTGGGCACAACAGACAATCGGCTGCTCTGATGCCGCCGTGTTCCGGCTGTCA
GCGCAGGGGCGCCCGGTTCTTTTTGTCAAGACCGACCTGTCCGGTGCCCTGAATGAACTGCAGGACGAGG
CAGCGCGGCTATCGTGGCTGGCCACGACGGGCGTTCCTTGCGCAGCTGTGCTCGACGTTGTCACTGAAGC
GGGAAGGGACTGGCTGCTATTGGGCGAAGTGCCGGGGCAGGATCTCCTGTCATCTCACCTTGCTCCTGCC
GAGAAAGTATCCATCATGGCTGATGCAATGCGGCGGCTGCATACGCTTGATCCGGCTACCTGCCCATTCG
ACCACCAAGCGAAACATCGCATCGAGCGAGCACGTACTCGGATGGAAGCCGGTCTTGTCGATCAGGATGA
TCTGGACGAAGAGCATCAGGGGCTCGCGCCAGCCGAACTGTTCGCCAGGCTCAAGGCGCGCATGCCCGAC
GGCGAGGATCTCGTCGTGACCCATGGCGATGCCTGCTTGCCGAATATCATGGTGGAAAATGGCCGCTTTT
CTGGATTCATCGACTGTGGCCGGCTGGGTGTGGCGGACCGCTATCAGGACATAGCGTTGGCTACCCGTGA
TATTGCTGAAGAGCTTGGCGGCGAATGGGCTGACCGCTTCCTCGTGCTTTACGGTATCGCCGCTCCCGAT
TCGCAGCGCATCGCCTTCTATCGCCTTCTTGACGAGTTCTTCTGAGCGGGACTCTGGGGTTCGAAATGAC
CGACCAAGCGACGCCCAACCTGCCATCACGATGGCCGCAATAAAATATCTTTATTTTCATTACATCTGTG
TGTTGGTTTTTTGTGTGAATCGATAGCGATAAGGATCCGCGTATGGTGCACTCTCAGTACAATCTGCTCT
GATGCCGCATAGTTAAGCCAGCCCCGACACCCGCCAACACCCGCTGACGCGCCCTGACGGGCTTGTCTGC
TCCCGGCATCCGCTTACAGACAAGCTGTGACCGTCTCCGGGAGCTGCATGTGTCAGAGGTTTTCACCGTC
ATCACCGAAACGCGCGAGACGAAAGGGCCTCGTGATACGCCTATTTTTATAGGTTAATGTCATGATAATA
ATGGTTTCTTAGACGTCAGGTGGCACTTTTCGGGGAAATGTGCGCGGAACCCCTATTTGTTTATTTTTCT
AAATACATTCAAATATGTATCCGCTCATGAGACAATAACCCTGATAAATGCTTCAATAATATTGAAAAAG
GAAGAGTATGAGTATTCAACATTTCCGTGTCGCCCTTATTCCCTTTTTTGCGGCATTTTGCCTTCCTGTT
TTTGCTCACCCAGAAACGCTGGTGAAAGTAAAAGATGCTGAAGATCAGTTGGGTGCACGAGTGGGTTACA
TCGAACTGGATCTCAACAGCGGTAAGATCCTTGAGAGTTTTCGCCCCGAAGAACGTTTTCCAATGATGAG
CACTTTTAAAGTTCTGCTATGTGGCGCGGTATTATCCCGTATTGACGCCGGGCAAGAGCAACTCGGTCGC
CGCATACACTATTCTCAGAATGACTTGGTTGAGTACTCACCAGTCACAGAAAAGCATCTTACGGATGGCA
TGACAGTAAGAGAATTATGCAGTGCTGCCATAACCATGAGTGATAACACTGCGGCCAACTTACTTCTGAC
AACGATCGGAGGACCGAAGGAGCTAACCGCTTTTTTGCACAACATGGGGGATCATGTAACTCGCCTTGAT
CGTTGGGAACCGGAGCTGAATGAAGCCATACCAAACGACGAGCGTGACACCACGATGCCTGTAGCAATGG
CAACAACGTTGCGCAAACTATTAACTGGCGAACTACTTACTCTAGCTTCCCGGCAACAATTAATAGACTG
GATGGAGGCGGATAAAGTTGCAGGACCACTTCTGCGCTCGGCCCTTCCGGCTGGCTGGTTTATTGCTGAT
AAATCTGGAGCCGGTGAGCGTGGGTCTCGCGGTATCATTGCAGCACTGGGGCCAGATGGTAAGCCCTCCC
GTATCGTAGTTATCTACACGACGGGGAGTCAGGCAACTATGGATGAACGAAATAGACAGATCGCTGAGAT
AGGTGCCTCACTGATTAAGCATTGGTAACTGTCAGACCAAGTTTACTCATATATACTTTAGATTGATTTA
AAACTTCATTTTTAATTTAAAAGGATCTAGGTGAAGATCCTTTTTGATAATCTCATGACCAAAATCCCTT
AACGTGAGTTTTCGTTCCACTGAGCGTCAGACCCCGTAGAAAAGATCAAAGGATCTTCTTGAGATCCTTT
TTTTCTGCGCGTAATCTGCTGCTTGCAAACAAAAAAACCACCGCTACCAGCGGTGGTTTGTTTGCCGGAT
CAAGAGCTACCAACTCTTTTTCCGAAGGTAACTGGCTTCAGCAGAGCGCAGATACCAAATACTGTTCTTC
TAGTGTAGCCGTAGTTAGGCCACCACTTCAAGAACTCTGTAGCACCGCCTACATACCTCGCTCTGCTAAT
CCTGTTACCAGTGGCTGCTGCCAGTGGCGATAAGTCGTGTCTTACCGGGTTGGACTCAAGACGATAGTTA
CCGGATAAGGCGCAGCGGTCGGGCTGAACGGGGGGTTCGTGCACACAGCCCAGCTTGGAGCGAACGACCT
ACACCGAACTGAGATACCTACAGCGTGAGCTATGAGAAAGCGCCACGCTTCCCGAAGGGAGAAAGGCGGA
CAGGTATCCGGTAAGCGGCAGGGTCGGAACAGGAGAGCGCACGAGGGAGCTTCCAGGGGGAAACGCCTGG
TATCTTTATAGTCCTGTCGGGTTTCGCCACCTCTGACTTGAGCGTCGATTTTTGTGATGCTCGTCAGGGG
GGCGGAGCCTATGGAAAAACGCCAGCAACGCGGCCTTTTTACGGTTCCTGGCCTTTTGCTGGCCTTTTGC
TCACATGGCTCGACAGATCT
Features (pLannotate 1.2.2; 19 found; start..end, strand, type, name):
    140..517     +  enhancer       CMV enhancer: human cytomegalovirus immediate early enhancer
    518..729     +  promoter       CMV promoter: human cytomegalovirus (CMV) immediate early promoter
    890..1022    +  intron         chimeric intron: chimera between introns from human β-globin and immunoglobulin heavy chain genes
   1067..1085    +  promoter       T7 promoter: promoter for bacteriophage T7 RNA polymerase
   1155..1874    +  CDS            TNRC6C (fragment): TNR6C_HUMAN - Also known as KIAA1582. Experimental evidence at protein level: Swiss-Prot protein existence level 1. Plays a role in RNA-mediated gene silencing by micro-RNAs (miRNAs). Required for miRNA-dependent translational repression of complementary mRNAs by argonaute family proteins. As scaffoldng protein associates with argonaute proteins bound to partially complementary mRNAs and simultaneously can recruit CCR4-NOT and PAN deadenylase complexes. From Homo sapiens (Human).
   1889..1906    -  promoter       T3 promoter (fragment): promoter for bacteriophage T3 RNA polymerase
   1924..2045    -  polyA_signal   SV40 poly(A) signal: SV40 polyadenylation signal
   2068..2136    -  CDS            large T antigen (fragment): large T antigen from SV40 (simian virus 40)
   2160..2227    +  CDS            lacZα (fragment): LacZα fragment of β-galactosidase; lacZ fragment
   2231..2659    +  rep_origin     f1 ori (sequence partly withheld): f1 bacteriophage origin of replication; arrow indicates direction of (+) strand synthesis
   2687..2738    -  misc_feature   bom (fragment): basis of mobility region from pBR322
   2803..3160    +  promoter       SV40 promoter: SV40 enhancer and early promoter
   3211..4002    +  CDS            neo: KKA2_KLEPN - Also known as kan, nptII. Experimental evidence at protein level: Swiss-Prot protein existence level 1. Resistance to kanamycin, neomycin, paromomycin, ribostamycin, butirosin and gentamicin B. From Klebsiella pneumoniae.
   4069..4117    +  polyA_signal   poly(A) signal: synthetic polyadenylation signal
   4137..4191    -  misc_feature   bom (fragment): basis of mobility region from pBR322
   4293..4328    -  CDS            rop (fragment): Rop protein, which maintains plasmids at low copy number; rop
   4423..4527    +  promoter       AmpR promoter: bla
   4528..5388    +  CDS            AmpR: β-lactamase; bla; confers resistance to ampicillin, carbenicillin, and related antibiotics
   5559..6147    +  rep_origin     ori: high-copy-number ColE1/pMB1/pBR322/pUC origin of replication
