[The description below was written by a language model from this plasmid's Addgene catalogue record and pLannotate feature annotations shown in this document.]
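Description:
pCIneo-lambdaN-HA-HsTNRC6C-DUF-MID2-RRM_H is a 6.2 kb mammalian expression plasmid built on the pCI-neo backbone. It carries a fragment of human TNRC6C, one of the GW182-family proteins that act with Argonautes in miRNA-mediated silencing and recruit the CCR4-NOT and PAN deadenylase complexes. The depositor notes that the insert derives from TNRC6C isoform 2. The construct name indicates it spans the DUF, MID2 and RRM regions, and the feature table shows a TNRC6C coding fragment of about 720 bp. Expression is driven by the CMV immediate-early enhancer and promoter, followed by the β-globin/immunoglobulin chimeric intron, which generally improves mRNA processing and expression, and is terminated by an SV40 polyadenylation signal. A T7 promoter upstream of the insert and a T3 promoter fragment downstream are standard backbone elements.

The name also indicates an N-terminal lambdaN peptide and HA epitope tag. These short elements were not annotated individually in the feature table, although there is a gap between the T7 promoter and the TNRC6C fragment where they could lie. The lambdaN peptide binds BoxB RNA hairpins, so fusions of this kind are typically used in tethering assays, in which the protein fragment is directed to a BoxB-containing reporter mRNA to test its silencing activity independently of miRNA and Argonaute; HA allows detection. This fits the associated study of the C-terminal silencing domain of GW182 proteins, though the record states the purpose only as mammalian expression.

In bacteria the plasmid is maintained at high copy through a ColE1/pUC-type origin with ampicillin selection, and an f1 origin is present. An SV40 promoter-driven neo cassette with a synthetic poly(A) signal permits G418 selection of transfected mammalian cells.
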