Addgene plasmid #146514: pCIneo-lambdaN-HA-HsTNRC6C-DUF-MID2-RRM_H
Purpose: Mammalian Expression of HsTNRC6C-DUF-MID2-RRM
Depositing lab: Elisa Izaurralde. Depositing organization: Max Planck Institute for Developmental Biology. Publication: A C-terminal silencing domain in GW182 is essential for miRNA function. Eulalio A, Helms S, Fritzsch C, Fauser M, Izaurralde E. RNA. 2009 Jun;15(6):1067-77. doi: 10.1261/rna.1605509. Epub 2009 Apr 21. PubMed 19383769.
Backbone
  Vector backbone: pCI-neo
  Vector type: Mammalian Expression
Growth in bacteria
  Bacterial resistance: Ampicillin, 100 μg/mL
  Growth temperature: 37°C
  Growth strain: DH5alpha
  Copy number: High Copy
Gene/Insert
  Gene/Insert name: HsTNRC6C-DUF-MID2-RRM
  Species: H. sapiens (human)
  Entrez Gene: TNRC6C
  Cloning method: Unknown
Terms and licenses: Academic/Nonprofit Terms; Industry Terms: Not Available to Industry
Depositor comments: Hs TNRC6C isoform2 given by NCBI: NM_018996.3 Plasmids from this collection were made available to the research community and donated after the lab closed. Please note that the sequence provided by the depositing laboratory may be theoretical/predicted or based on Sanger sequencing results. There may be discrepancies between sequencing results obtained by Addgene and the depositor sequence. If an Addgene verified sequence is not available, please contact before placing your order to request that our lab fully sequence the plasmid.
How to cite: pCIneo-lambdaN-HA-HsTNRC6C-DUF-MID2-RRM_H was a gift from Elisa Izaurralde (Addgene plasmid # 146514 ; http://n2t.net/addgene:146514 ; RRID:Addgene_146514)
